>Addgene plasmid #212063 | 5'-3xFLAG Mef2a+exon minimal CMV pCDNA5 | addgene full sequence | sequence record 421020 | Addgene NGS Result
GAGGCATCCGGAGCTTGCAGGATCGCCGCGGCTCCGGGCGTATATGCTCCGCATTGGTCTTGACCAACTC
TATCAGAGCTTGGTTGACGGCAATTTCGATGATGCAGCTTGGGCGCAGGGTCGATGCGACGCAATCGTCC
GATCCGGAGCCGGGACTGTCGGGCGTACACAAATCGCCCGCAGAAGCGCGGCCGTCTGGACCGATGGCTG
TGTAGAAGTACTCGCCGATAGTGGAAACCGACGCCCCAGCACTCGTCCGAGGGCAAAGGAATAGCACGTA
CTACGAGATTTCGATTCCACCGCCGCCTTCTATGAAAGGTTGGGCTTCGGAATCGTTTTCCGGGACGCCG
GCTGGATGATCCTCCAGCGCGGGGATCTCATGCTGGAGTTCTTCGCCCACCCCAACTTGTTTATTGCAGC
TTATAATGGTTACAAATAAAGCAATAGCATCACAAATTTCACAAATAAAGCATTTTTTTCACTGCATTCT
AGTTGTGGTTTGTCCAAACTCATCAATGTATCTTATCATGTCTGTATACCGTCGACCTCTAGCTAGAGCT
TGGCGTAATCATGGTCATAGCTGTTTCCTGTGTGAAATTGTTATCCGCTCACAATTCCACACAACATACG
AGCCGGAAGCATAAAGTGTAAAGCCTGGGGTGCCTAATGAGTGAGCTAACTCACATTAATTGCGTTGCGC
TCACTGCCCGCTTTCCAGTCGGGAAACCTGTCGTGCCAGCTGCATTAATGAATCGGCCAACGCGCGGGGA
GAGGCGGTTTGCGTATTGGGCGCTCTTCCGCTTCCTCGCTCACTGACTCGCTGCGCTCGGTCGTTCGGCT
GCGGCGAGCGGTATCAGCTCACTCAAAGGCGGTAATACGGTTATCCACAGAATCAGGGGATAACGCAGGA
AAGAACATGTGAGCAAAAGGCCAGCAAAAGGCCAGGAACCGTAAAAAGGCCGCGTTGCTGGCGTTTTTCC
ATAGGCTCCGCCCCCCTGACGAGCATCACAAAAATCGACGCTCAAGTCAGAGGTGGCGAAACCCGACAGG
ACTATAAAGATACCAGGCGTTTCCCCCTGGAAGCTCCCTCGTGCGCTCTCCTGTTCCGACCCTGCCGCTT
ACCGGATACCTGTCCGCCTTTCTCCCTTCGGGAAGCGTGGCGCTTTCTCATAGCTCACGCTGTAGGTATC
TCAGTTCGGTGTAGGTCGTTCGCTCCAAGCTGGGCTGTGTGCACGAACCCCCCGTTCAGCCCGACCGCTG
CGCCTTATCCGGTAACTATCGTCTTGAGTCCAACCCGGTAAGACACGACTTATCGCCACTGGCAGCAGCC
ACTGGTAACAGGATTAGCAGAGCGAGGTATGTAGGCGGTGCTACAGAGTTCTTGAAGTGGTGGCCTAACT
ACGGCTACACTAGAAGAACAGTATTTGGTATCTGCGCTCTGCTGAAGCCAGTTACCTTCGGAAAAAGAGT
TGGTAGCTCTTGATCCGGCAAACAAACCACCGCTGGTAGCGGTGGTTTTTTTGTTTGCAAGCAGCAGATT
ACGCGCAGAAAAAAAGGATCTCAAGAAGATCCTTTGATCTTTTCTACGGGGTCTGACGCTCAGTGGAACG
AAAACTCACGTTAAGGGATTTTGGTCATGAGATTATCAAAAAGGATCTTCACCTAGATCCTTTTAAATTA
AAAATGAAGTTTTAAATCAATCTAAAGTATATATGAGTAAACTTGGTCTGACAGTTACCAATGCTTAATC
AGTGAGGCACCTATCTCAGCGATCTGTCTATTTCGTTCATCCATAGTTGCCTGACTCCCCGTCGTGTAGA
TAACTACGATACGGGAGGGCTTACCATCTGGCCCCAGTGCTGCAATGATACCGCGAGACCCACGCTCACC
GGCTCCAGATTTATCAGCAATAAACCAGCCAGCCGGAAGGGCCGAGCGCAGAAGTGGTCCTGCAACTTTA
TCCGCCTCCATCCAGTCTATTAATTGTTGCCGGGAAGCTAGAGTAAGTAGTTCGCCAGTTAATAGTTTGC
GCAACGTTGTTGCCATTGCTACAGGCATCGTGGTGTCACGCTCGTCGTTTGGTATGGCTTCATTCAGCTC
CGGTTCCCAACGATCAAGGCGAGTTACATGATCCCCCATGTTGTGCAAAAAAGCGGTTAGCTCCTTCGGT
CCTCCGATCGTTGTCAGAAGTAAGTTGGCCGCAGTGTTATCACTCATGGTTATGGCAGCACTGCATAATT
CTCTTACTGTCATGCCATCCGTAAGATGCTTTTCTGTGACTGGTGAGTACTCAACCAAGTCATTCTGAGA
ATAGTGTATGCGGCGACCGAGTTGCTCTTGCCCGGCGTCAATACGGGATAATACCGCGCCACATAGCAGA
ACTTTAAAAGTGCTCATCATTGGAAAACGTTCTTCGGGGCGAAAACTCTCAAGGATCTTACCGCTGTTGA
GATCCAGTTCGATGTAACCCACTCGTGCACCCAACTGATCTTCAGCATCTTTTACTTTCACCAGCGTTTC
TGGGTGAGCAAAAACAGGAAGGCAAAATGCCGCAAAAAAGGGAATAAGGGCGACACGGAAATGTTGAATA
CTCATACTCTTCCTTTTTCAATATTATTGAAGCATTTATCAGGGTTATTGTCTCATGAGCGGATACATAT
TTGAATGTATTTAGAAAAATAAACAAATAGGGGTTCCGCGCACATTTCCCCGAAAAGTGCCACCTGACGT
CGACGGATCGGGAGATCTCCCGATCCCCTATGGTGCACTCTCAGTACAATCTGCTCTGATGCCGCATAGT
TAAGCCAGTATCTGCTCCCTGCTTGTGTGTTGGAGGTCGCTGAGTAGTGCGCGAGCAAAATTTAAGCTAC
AACAAGGCAAGGCTTGACCGACAATTGCATGAAGAATCTGCTTAGGGTTAGGCGTTTTGCGCTGCTTCGC
GATGTACGGGCCAGATATACGCGTCTCGAGGGATCCAAGCTGGCCGCACGTCTCCCTATCAGTGATAGAG
AAGTCGACACGTCTCGAGCTCCCTATCAGTGATAGAGAAGGTACGTCTAGAACGTCTCCCTATCAGTGAT
AGAGAAGTCGACACGTCTCGAGCTCCCTATCAGTGATAGAGAAGGTACCCCCTATATAAGCAGAGCTCGT
TTAGTGAACCGTCAGATCGCCTGGAGACGCCATCCACGCTGTTTTGACCTCCATAGAAGACACCGGGACC
GATCCAGCCTCCGCGGAGGCTGGATCCTCTAGCGTTTAAACTTAAGCTTCCACCATGGACTACAAAGACC
ATGACGGTGATACATATGATCATGACATCGATTACAAGGATGACGATGACAAGACAAGTTTGTACAAAAA
AGTTGGCACCGGGCGAAAGAAGATACAAATCACACGCATAATGGATGAGAGGAACCGACAGGTTACTTTT
ACAAAGCGAAAGTTTGGATTGATGAAGAAAGCCTATGAACTCAGTGTGCTCTGTGACTGTGAAATAGCAC
TCATCATTTTCAACAGCTCTAATAAGCTGTTTCAGTACGCTAGCACTGACATGGACAAAGTCCTTCTCAA
ATACACTGAGTATAACGAGCCTCATGAAAGCAGGACGAACTCGGATATCGTTGAGGCTCTGAACAAGAAG
GAACACAGAGGGTGCGACAGCCCAGACCCTGATACTTCATATGTGCTAACTCCACATACAGAAGAAAAAT
ATAAAAAAATTAATGAGGAATTTGATAATATGATGCGGAATCATAAAATCGCACCTGGCTTGCCACCTCA
GAACTTCTCAATGTCTGTCACAGTCCCTGTGACCAGCCCTAATGCTTTGTCGTACACTAACCCAGGGAGT
TCACTCGTGTCACCGTCTTTGGCAGCCAGCTCAACATTAGCAGATTCGAGCATGCTGTCTCCACCCCCAG
CCACGCTACATAGAAATGTGTCCCCAGGAGCTCCGCAGAGACCACCAAGTACCGGCAGTGCAAGTGGGAT
GTTGAGCACTACAGACCTCACGGTGCCAAATGGAGCTGGAAATAGTCCTGTGGGGAATGGATTTGTAAAC
TCAAGGGCCTCTCCAAATTTGATTGGAAATACTGGTGCAAATAGTTTAGGCAAAGTCATGCCTACAAAGT
CTCCCCCGCCACCAGGTGGTGGCAGTCTTGGAATGAACAGTCGGAAACCAGATCTACGAGTTGTCATTCC
CCCATCAAGCAAGGGCATGATGCCCCCACTTTCGGAGGAAGAGGAATTGGAGTTGAATGCCCAAAGGATA
AGCAGTTCTCAAGCCACTCAACCTCTTGCCACGCCTGTAGTGTCTGTGACAACTCCGAGCTTGCCTCCAC
AGGGACTAGTGTACTCAGCAATGCCGACAGCCTACAACACTGATTACTCACTGACCAGCGCTGACCTGTC
TGCCCTGCAAGGCTTTACTTCCCCTGGAATGCTGTCTCTGGGGCAGGCTTCAGCCTGGCAGCAGCACCAT
CTAGGACAAGCAGCCCTCAGCTCTCTGGTGGCTGGAGGGCAGTTATCTCAGGGTTCAAATTTGTCCATTA
ACACCAACCAGAACATCAACATTAAGTCAGAGCCAATTTCACCTCCCCGTGATAGAATGACCCCATCAGG
CTTCCAACAGCAGCAGCAGCAGCCACAACAGCAGCCACCGCCACAACCTCCACAGCCCCAACCCCGGCAG
GAAATGGGGCGCTCCCCTGTGGACAGTCTGAGCAGCTCCAGCAGCTCCTATGATGGCAGTGACCGGGAGG
ATCCACGGGGTGACTTCCATTCTCCAATTGTGCTTGGCCGACCTCCAAATACTGAGGACAGAGAAAGCCC
TTCTGTAAAACGCATGAGGATGGACACATGGGTGACCTAATACCCAACTTTCTTGTACAAAGTGGTCTGA
CTCGAGTCTAGAGGGCCCGTTTAAACCCGCTGATCAGCCTCGACTGTGCCTTCTAGTTGCCAGCCATCTG
TTGTTTGCCCCTCCCCCGTGCCTTCCTTGACCCTGGAAGGTGCCACTCCCACTGTCCTTTCCTAATAAAA
TGAGGAAATTGCATCGCATTGTCTGAGTAGGTGTCATTCTATTCTGGGGGGTGGGGTGGGGCAGGACAGC
AAGGGGGAGGATTGGGAAGACAATAGCAGGCATGCTGGGGATGCGGTGGGCTCTATGGCTTCTGAGGCGG
AAAGAACCAGCTGGGGCTCTAGGGGGTATCCCC
[124 nt withheld, positions 5214-5337]
C
[91 nt withheld, positions 5339-5429]
AGGGTGATGGTTCACGTACCTAGAAGTTCCTATTCCGAAGTTCCTATTCTCTAGAAAGTATAGGAACTTC
CTTGGCCAAAAAGCCTGAACTCACCGCGACGTCTGTCGAGAAGTTTCTGATCGAAAAGTTCGACAGCGTC
TCCGACCTGATGCAGCTCTCGGAGGGCGAAGAATCTCGTGCTTTCAGCTTCGATGTAGGAGGGCGTGGAT
ATGTCCTGCGGGTAAATAGCTGCGCCGATGGTTTCTACAAAGATCGTTATGTTTATCGGCACTTTGCATC
GGCCGCGCTCCCGATTCCGGAAGTGCTTGACATTGGGGAGTTCAGCGAGAGCCTGACCTATTGCATCTCC
CGCCGTGCACAGGGTGTCACGTTGCAAGACCTGCCTGAAACCGAACTGCCCGCTGTTCTGCAGCCGGTCG
CGGAGGCCATGGATGCGATCGCTGCGGCCGATCTTAGCCAGACGAGCGGGTTCGGCCCATTCGGACCGCA
AGGAATCGGTCAATACACTACATGGCGTGATTTCATATGCGCGATTGCTGATCCCCATGTGTATCACTGG
CAAACTGTGATGGACGACACCGTCAGTGCGTCCGTCGCGCAGGCTCTCGATGAGCTGATGCTTTGGGCCG
AGGACTGCCCCGAAGTCCGGCACCTCGTGCACGCGGATTTCGGCTCCAACAATGTCCTGACGGACAATGG
CCGCATAACAGCGGTCATTGACTGGAGCGAGGCGATGTTCGGGGATTCCCAATACGAGGTCGCCAACATC
TTCTTCTGGAGGCCGTGGTTGGCTTGTATGGAGCAGCAGACGCGCTACTTCGAGCG
Features (pLannotate 1.2.2; 24 found; start..end, strand, type, name):
    284..409     +  CDS            ble (fragment): BLE_KLEPN - Experimental evidence at protein level: Swiss-Prot protein existence level 1. Binding protein with a strong affinity to the bleomycin family of antibiotics. Binds to CL990; an antimitotic-antibiotic compound. From Klebsiella pneumoniae.
    404..525     +  polyA_signal   SV40 poly(A) signal: SV40 polyadenylation signal
    598..614     -  protein_bind   lac operator: The lac repressor binds to the lac operator to inhibit transcription in E. coli. This inhibition can be relieved by adding lactose or isopropyl-β-D-thiogalactopyranoside (IPTG). lac repressor encoded by lacI
    622..652     -  promoter       lac promoter: promoter for the E. coli lac operon
    667..688     -  protein_bind   CAP binding site: CAP binding activates transcription in the presence of cAMP. E. coli catabolite activator protein
    701..793     -  CDS            lacI (fragment): lac repressor; lacI; The lac repressor binds to the lac operator to inhibit transcription in E. coli. This inhibition can be relieved by adding lactose or isopropyl-β-D-thiogalactopyranoside (IPTG).
    976..1564    -  rep_origin     ori: high-copy-number ColE1/pMB1/pBR322/pUC origin of replication
   1735..2595    -  CDS            AmpR: β-lactamase; bla; confers resistance to ampicillin, carbenicillin, and related antibiotics
   2596..2700    -  promoter       AmpR promoter: bla
   2759..2811    -  misc_feature   bom (fragment): basis of mobility region from pBR322
   2992..3012    +  promoter       tight TRE promoter (fragment): Tet-responsive promoter PTight, consisting of seven tet operator sequences followed by the minimal CMV promoter
   3029..3049    +  promoter       tight TRE promoter (fragment): Tet-responsive promoter PTight, consisting of seven tet operator sequences followed by the minimal CMV promoter
   3066..3086    +  promoter       tight TRE promoter (fragment): Tet-responsive promoter PTight, consisting of seven tet operator sequences followed by the minimal CMV promoter
   3103..3123    +  promoter       tight TRE promoter (fragment): Tet-responsive promoter PTight, consisting of seven tet operator sequences followed by the minimal CMV promoter
   3131..3176    +  promoter       TRE3GV promoter (fragment): 3rd-generation Tet-responsive promoter that can be activated by binding of Tet-On® 3G, optimized for retroviral and lentiviral vectors
   3320..3343    +  CDS            FLAG: FLAG® epitope tag, followed by an enterokinase cleavage site
   3345..3362    +  protein_bind   attB1 (fragment): mutant version of attB; core recombination site for the Gateway® BP reaction BP Clonase™
   3371..4867    +  CDS            Mef2a: MEF2A_RAT - Experimental evidence at protein level: Swiss-Prot protein existence level 1. Transcriptional activator which binds specifically to the MEF2 element, 5'-YTA[AT](4)TAR-3', found in numerous muscle-specific genes. Also involved in the activation of numerous growth factor- and stress-induced genes. Mediates cellular functions not only in skeletal and cardiac muscle development, but also in neuronal differentiation and survival. Plays diverse roles in the control of cell growth, survival and apoptosis via p38 MAPK signaling in muscle-specific and/or growth factor-related transcription.
   4872..4896    -  protein_bind   attB2: mutant version of attB; recombination site for the Gateway® BP reaction BP Clonase™
   4944..5168    +  polyA_signal   bGH poly(A) signal: bovine growth hormone polyadenylation signal
   5172..5193    +  promoter       SV40 promoter (fragment): SV40 enhancer and early promoter
   5214..5447    +  rep_origin     f1 ori (fragment) (sequence partly withheld): f1 bacteriophage origin of replication; arrow indicates direction of (+) strand synthesis
   5452..5499    +  protein_bind   FRT: FLP-mediated recombination occurs in the 8-bp core sequence TCTAGAAA (Turan and Bode, 2011). FLP recombinase from the Saccharomyces cerevisiae 2μ plasmid
   5507..274     +  CDS            HygR (across the origin): hygromycin B phosphotransferase confers resistance to hygromycin
