[The description below was written by a language model from this plasmid's Addgene catalogue record and pLannotate feature annotations shown in this document.]
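Description:
5'-3xFLAG Mef2a+exon minimal CMV pCDNA5 is a 6,255-nt mammalian expression plasmid built on a pcDNA5-type backbone modified for doxycycline-inducible, single-site genomic integration. In bacteria it is maintained at high copy through a ColE1/pUC-type origin and selected with ampicillin via the β-lactamase gene. Fragments of an f1 origin, the lac promoter/operator region, lacI, a bleomycin-resistance gene and the pBR322 bom element are also annotated, and appear to be backbone remnants.

The payload is the mouse Mef2a coding sequence in the isoform that includes a 24-nt alternative exon. It was introduced by a Gateway LR reaction, so it is flanked by attB1 and attB2 sites. Upstream lies a Tet-responsive promoter, annotated as repeated tet operator fragments followed by a minimal CMV/TRE3G-like element. An N-terminal FLAG epitope sits just before attB1; the name indicates 3xFLAG, although the annotation tool labels only one FLAG unit. A bGH polyadenylation signal terminates the transcript.

Downstream, an FRT site immediately precedes a hygromycin phosphotransferase gene, with no full promoter annotated between them, and the gene is followed by an SV40 poly(A) signal. This is the usual Flp-In layout. FLP-mediated recombination into a genomic FRT landing pad typically places the hygromycin gene behind a resident promoter, so that hygromycin resistance marks correct integrants.

According to the record, the plasmid is intended for integration into N2a FRT cells expressing rtTA3, where the transactivator would drive inducible expression of the tagged protein. The associated study concerns how alternative exons remodel protein interactomes. This suggests the construct is used to compare binding partners of exon-included and exon-skipped Mef2a, though the record does not detail the assay.
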