Addgene plasmid #212063: 5'-3xFLAG Mef2a+exon minimal CMV pCDNA5
Purpose: LR vector for integration of Mef2a+exon(24nt) into N2a FRT rtTA3 expression cells
Depositing lab: Benjamin Blencowe. Depositing organization: University of Toronto. Publication: Systematic analysis of alternative exon-dependent interactome remodeling reveals multitasking functions of gene regulatory factors. Roth JF, Braunschweig U, Wu M, Li JD, Lin ZY, Larsen B, Weatheritt RJ, Gingras AC, Blencowe BJ. Mol Cell. 2023 Dec 7;83(23):4222-4238.e10. doi: 10.1016/j.molcel.2023.10.034. PubMed 38065061.
Backbone
  Vector backbone: 5'-3xFLAG minimal CMV pCDNA5
  Vector type: Mammalian Expression
Growth in bacteria
  Bacterial resistance: Ampicillin, 100 μg/mL
  Growth temperature: 37°C
  Growth strain: DH5alpha
  Copy number: High Copy
Gene/Insert
  Gene/Insert name: Mef2a+exon(24nt) (alt name: NP_001344253.1)
  Species: M. musculus (mouse)
  Entrez Gene: Mef2a (a.k.a. A430079H05Rik)
  Cloning method: Gateway Cloning
Terms and licenses: Academic/Nonprofit Terms; Industry Terms: Not Available to Industry
How to cite: 5'-3xFLAG Mef2a+exon minimal CMV pCDNA5 was a gift from Benjamin Blencowe (Addgene plasmid # 212063 ; http://n2t.net/addgene:212063 ; RRID:Addgene_212063)
